>Addgene plasmid #171655 | QUAS-15-T7-GFP_ColE1 | addgene full sequence | sequence record 341147 | Addgene NGS Result
TTACCAATGCTTAATCAGTGAGGCACCTATCTCAGCGATCTGTCTATTTCGTTCATCCATAGTTGCCTGA
CTCCCCGTCGTGTAGATAACTACGATACGGGAGGGCTTACCATCTGGCCCCAGTGCTGCAATGATACCGC
GAGACCCACGCTCACCGGCTCCAGATTTATCAGCAATAAACCAGCCAGCCGGAAGGGCCGAGCGCAGAAG
TGGTCCTGCAACTTTATCCGCCTCCATCCAGTCTATTAATTGTTGCCGGGAAGCTAGAGTAAGTAGTTCG
CCAGTTAATAGTTTGCGCAACGTTGTTGCCATTGCTACAGGCATCGTGGTGTCACGCTCGTCGTTTGGTA
TGGCTTCATTCAGCTCCGGTTCCCAACGATCAAGGCGAGTTACATGATCCCCCATGTTGTGCAAAAAAGC
GGTTAGCTCCTTCGGTCCTCCGATCGTTGTCAGAAGTAAGTTGGCCGCAGTGTTATCACTCATGGTTATG
GCAGCACTGCATAATTCTCTTACTGTCATGCCATCCGTAAGATGCTTTTCTGTGACTGGTGAGTACTCAA
CCAAGTCATTCTGAGAATAGTGTATGCGGCGACCGAGTTGCTCTTGCCCGGCGTCAATACGGGATAATAC
CGCGCCACATAGCAGAACTTTAAAAGTGCTCATCATTGGAAAACGTTCTTCGGGGCGAAAACTCTCAAGG
ATCTTACCGCTGTTGAGATCCAGTTCGATGTAACCCACTCGTGCACCCAACTGATCTTCAGCATCTTTTA
CTTTCACCAGCGTTTCTGGGTGAGCAAAAACAGGAAGGCAAAATGCCGCAAAAAAGGGAATAAGGGCGAC
ACGGAAATGTTGAATACTCATACTCTTCCTTTTTCAATATTATTGAAGCATTTATCAGGGTTATTGTCTC
ATGAGCGGATACATATTTGAATGTATTTAGAAAAATAAACAAATAGGGGTTCCGCGCGCTAGCGGTACCC
GATCCCGCGAAATGGGTAATCGCTTATCCCATTATTATTATCATTAATACGACTCACTATAGGCCCCGAA
TTCAACCGGTTTGTTTAACTTTAAGAAGGAGGAGTACATATGGTGAGCAAGGGCGAGGAGCTGTTCACCG
GGGTGGTGCCCATCCTGGTCGAGCTGGACGGCGACGTAAACGGCCACAAGTTCAGCGTGTCCGGCGAGGG
CGAGGGCGATGCCACCTACGGCAAGCTGACCCTGAAGTTCATCTGCACCACCGGCAAGCTGCCCGTGCCC
TGGCCCACCCTCGTGACCACCCTGACCTACGGCGTGCAGTGCTTCAGCCGCTACCCCGACCACATGAAGC
AGCACGACTTCTTCAAGTCCGCCATGCCCGAAGGCTACGTCCAGGAGCGCACCATCTTCTTCAAGGACGA
CGGCAACTACAAGACCCGCGCCGAGGTGAAGTTCGAGGGCGACACCCTGGTGAACCGCATCGAGCTGAAG
GGCATCGACTTCAAGGAGGACGGCAACATCCTGGGGCACAAGCTGGAGTACAACTACAACAGCCACAACG
TCTATATCATGGCCGACAAGCAGAAGAACGGCATCAAGGTGAACTTCAAGATCCGCCACAACATCGAGGA
CGGCAGCGTGCAGCTCGCCGACCACTACCAGCAGAACACCCCCATCGGCGACGGCCCCGTGCTGCTGCCC
GACAACCACTACCTGAGCACCCAGTCCGCCCTGAGCAAAGACCCCAACGAGAAGCGCGATCACATGGTCC
TGCTGGAGTTCGTGACCGCCGCCGGGATCACTCTCGGCATGGACGAGCTGTACAAGTCCGGACTCAGATC
TCGAGCGGCGAACGACGAAAACTACTCTGAAAACTACGCGGACGCGTCTTAGAAGCTTCTAGCATAACCC
CTTGGGGCCTCTAAACGGGTCTTGAGGGGTTTTTTGCCCGGGGGATCCCCTAGGGCGTTCGGCTGCGGCG
AGCGGTATCAGCTCACTCAAAGGCGGTAATACGGTTATCCACAGAATCAGGGGATAACGCAGGAAAGAAC
ATGTGAGCAAAAGGCCAGCAAAAGGCCAGGAACCGTAAAAAGGCCGCGTTGCTGGCGTTTTTCCATAGGC
TCCGCCCCCCTGACGAGCATCACAAAAATCGACGCTCAAGTCAGAGGTGGCGAAACCCGACAGGACTATA
AAGATACCAGGCGTTTCCCCCTGGAAGCTCCCTCGTGCGCTCTCCTGTTCCGACCCTGCCGCTTACCGGA
TACCTGTCCGCCTTTCTCCCTTCGGGAAGCGTGGCGCTTTCTCATAGCTCACGCTGTAGGTATCTCAGTT
CGGTGTAGGTCGTTCGCTCCAAGCTGGGCTGTGTGCACGAACCCCCCGTTCAGCCCGACCGCTGCGCCTT
ATCCGGTAACTATCGTCTTGAGTCCAACCCGGTAAGACACGACTTATCGCCACTGGCAGCAGCCACTGGT
AACAGGATTAGCAGAGCGAGGTATGTAGGCGGTGCTACAGAGTTCTTGAAGTGGTGGCCTAACTACGGCT
ACACTAGAAGGACAGTATTTGGTATCTGCGCTCTGCTGAAGCCAGTTACCTTCGGAAAAAGAGTTGGTAG
CTCTTGATCCGGCAAACAAACCACCGCTGGTAGCGGTGGTTTTTTTGTTTGCAAGCAGCAGATTACGCGC
AGAAAAAAAGGATCTCAAGAAGATCCTTTGATCTTTTCTACGGGGTCTGACGCTCAGTGGAACGAAAACT
CACGTTAAGGGATTTTGGTCATGACTAGTGCTTGGATTCTCACCAATAAAAAACGCCCGGCGGCAACCGA
GCGTTCTGAACAAATCCAGATGGAGTTCTGAGGTCATTACTGGATCTATCAACAGGAGTCCAAGCGAGCT
C
Features (pLannotate 1.2.2; 9 found; start..end, strand, type, name):
      1..861     -  CDS            AmpR: β-lactamase; bla; confers resistance to ampicillin, carbenicillin, and related antibiotics
    862..966     -  promoter       AmpR promoter: bla
   1025..1043    +  promoter       T7 promoter: promoter for bacteriophage T7 RNA polymerase
   1061..1081    +  RBS            RBS: efficient ribosome binding site from bacteriophage T7 gene 10 (Olins and Rangwala, 1989)
   1090..1806    +  CDS            EGFP: EGFP is a basic (constitutively fluorescent) green fluorescent protein published in 1996, derived from Aequorea victoria. It is reported to be a rapidly-maturing weak dimer with moderate acid sensitivity.
   1807..1826    +  misc_feature   MCS (fragment): multiple cloning site
   1879..1926    +  terminator     T7 terminator: transcription terminator for bacteriophage T7 RNA polymerase
   2090..2678    -  rep_origin     ori: high-copy-number ColE1/pMB1/pBR322/pUC origin of replication
   2766..2860    -  terminator     lambda t0 terminator: transcription terminator from phage lambda
