[The description below was written by a language model from this plasmid's Addgene catalogue record and pLannotate feature annotations shown in this document.]
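Description:
QUAS-15-T7-GFP_ColE1 is a compact (about 2.9 kb) bacterial expression plasmid built on the QUAS-0-T7-GFP_ColE1 backbone. It replicates from a high-copy ColE1/pUC-type origin and is selected with ampicillin through a β-lactamase gene driven by its native bla promoter. A phage lambda t0 terminator lies between the origin and the resistance cassette, where it presumably helps insulate neighbouring elements from read-through transcription.

The defining element is a roughly 110 bp insert, cloned between retained KpnI and NdeI sites, that places a QUAS element fifteen base pairs upstream of a bacteriophage T7 promoter. QUAS is the binding sequence recognised by the QF transcriptional activator of the Neurospora Q system. It was not picked up as a separate feature by the automated annotation, which marks only the T7 promoter in this region. Downstream, a T7 gene 10 ribosome binding site drives translation of EGFP. According to the catalogue entry, the GFP carries a C-terminal ssrA-type degradation tag (DAS+4) supplied by the backbone. This probably corresponds to the short stretch after the EGFP coding sequence that the annotation labels as an MCS fragment. Such a tag directs the protein to cellular proteases, so fluorescence follows current expression more closely. A T7 terminator closes the transcription unit.

Because transcription depends on T7 RNA polymerase, GFP is expressed in BL21(DE3) E. coli. The name and parent backbone suggest it belongs to a series that varies the QUAS-to-promoter spacing. The associated work examines how a eukaryotic transcriptional activator can enhance regulation of prokaryotic gene expression, with GFP as the readout. The activator itself is not encoded on this plasmid.
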