Addgene plasmid #171655: QUAS-15-T7-GFP_ColE1
Purpose: QUAS fifteen base pairs upstream of a T7 promoter. Expresses GFP in BL21(DE3) E. coli. Contains ColE1 origin of replication.
Depositing lab: Tara Deans. Depositing organization: University of Utah. Publication: Enhanced regulation of prokaryotic gene expression by a eukaryotic transcriptional activator. MacDonald IC, Seamons TR, Emmons JC, Javdan SB, Deans TL. Nat Commun. 2021 Jul 5;12(1):4109. doi: 10.1038/s41467-021-24434-9. PubMed 34226549.
Backbone
  Vector backbone: QUAS-0-T7-GFP_ColE1
  Backbone size w/o insert (bp): 2761
  Total vector size (bp): 2870
  Vector type: Bacterial Expression
Growth in bacteria
  Bacterial resistance: Ampicillin, 100 μg/mL
  Growth temperature: 37°C
  Growth strain: DH5alpha
  Copy number: High Copy
Gene/Insert
  Gene/Insert name: QUAS-15-T7
  Insert size (bp): 110
  Promoter: T7
  Tag / fusion protein: ssrA degradation tag (DAS+4) (C terminal on backbone)
  Cloning method: Restriction Enzyme; 5′ cloning site KpnI (not destroyed); 3′ cloning site NdeI (not destroyed)
  Sequencing primers: 5′ GAATAGTGTATGCGGCGACC; 3′ CTGCACGCCGTAGGTCAG
Terms and licenses: Academic/Nonprofit Terms; Industry Terms: Not Available to Industry
How to cite: QUAS-15-T7-GFP_ColE1 was a gift from Tara Deans (Addgene plasmid # 171655 ; http://n2t.net/addgene:171655 ; RRID:Addgene_171655)
